>Addgene plasmid #27433 | CtkA_full_cmv-10 | addgene partial sequence | sequence record 33778 | 27433 with hGHpA-R
TGCTCCACTTGCCCTTGCTCCATACCACCCCCCTCCACCCCATAATATTATAGAAGGACACCTAGTCAGA
CAAAATGATGCAACTTAATTTTATTAGGACAAGGCTGGTGGGCACTGGAGTGGCAACTTCCAGGGCCAGG
AGAGGCACTGGGGAGGGGTCACAGGGATGCCACCCGGGATCCCTATCGTCTACGCTTAGGTGTGGGGGTG
TATTCATTGGAATTGTCTAAATCATCTGCGTTGTCATAAGGGTTTGAGTGAGCTTGTTTGTGTTGTAAGG
ATAACTCAATAGCTCTAGTGTGTGCTACATCTATAATCTTTGATTTTCTTTCATCAAGCATTGTATGTAA
AAATTCTTTGTGTATTTCGCTCATAAAGGGTGTGTTATCAATAATTGAATGGATTTTATTCATATCTATG
CGTGGGTATATCCTAAGTAGTGCATCAAGGCAATCTTTATTATTGGTTTGAGTTAAGAAATCATAGTAGT
TAATTTTTTTATCGTTGTCATCTTTTAAGATAGATTGGGGGAAATTATGAATCCTTGCATTGAGTTCATC
GATATTACTTAAAACTTTTTGGCATACCACATCATCAGCTTGGGGGTATAGACAAGAGCCACAATCAAAA
ATGGGAGCTATTTGATATTCTTTTGAATTTGAGGCTCTTAAGAACCCCCAATTACCATTATGCCTATCAA
AATTACCTAGCAATGTATCTGCTACAAACATATCCCAAAAGAAACATTTTAAAACTTTTGGCTCAATAAA
ATGCTGGTTATCTATGGCATAAAGCACATCATTCAAATTAGTGTCTTTGCCTGATTTTTCTAATTCAATC
ATAGTATTTTTTAGACTTAGAAAATCTA
