>Addgene plasmid #27433 | CtkA_full_cmv-10 | addgene partial sequence | sequence record 33779 | 27433 with CMV-F
AGCAGAGCTCGTTTAGTGAACCGTCAGAATTAACCATGGACTACAAAGACCATGACGGTGATTATAAAGA
TCATGACATCGATTACAAGGATGACGATGACAAGCTTGCGGCCGCGATGCCAACCATTGATTTTACTTTT
TGTGAGATTAACCCTAAAAAAGGTTTTGGGGGAGCAAATGGAAATAAAATTAGCTTATTTTATAATAATG
AACTCTACATGGTCAAATTCCCCCCTAAGCCTTCTACACATAAAGAAATGTCCTATACCAATGGTTGTTT
TAGTGAATATGTAGCATGTCATATAGTCAATAGCTTAGGCTTAAAGGTTCAAGAAACATTGCTAGGCACT
TATAAAAATAAAATCGTGGTTGCTTGTAAAGATTTTACCACCCATCAATACGAGCTTGTAGATTTTCTAA
GTCTAAAAAATACTATGATTGAATTAGAAAAATCAGGCAAAGACACTAATTTGAATGATGTGCTTTATGC
CATAGATAACCAGCATTTTATTGAGCCAAAAGTTTTAAAATGTTTCTTTTGGGATATGTTTGTAGCAGAT
ACATTGCTAGGTAATTTTGATAGGCATAATGGTAATTGGGGGTTCTTAAGAGCCTCAAATTCAAAAGAAT
ATCAAATAGCTCCCATTTTTGATTGTGGCTCTTGTCTATACCCCCAAGCTGATGATGTGGTATGCCAAAA
AGTTTTAAGTAATATCGATGAACTCAATGCAAGGATTTATAATTTCCCCCAATCTATCTTAAAAGATGAC
AACGATAAAAAAATTAACTACTATGATTTCTTAACTCAAACCAATAATAAAGATTGCCTTGATGCACTAC
TTAGGATATACCCACGCATAGATATGAATAAAATCCATTCAATTATTGATAACACA
