[The description below was written by a language model from this plasmid's Addgene catalogue record.]
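Description:
CtkA_full_cmv-10 is a mammalian expression plasmid built on the p3X FLAG cmv-10 backbone (listed as about 5 kb without insert). It carries the full-length coding sequence of cell translocating kinase A (CtkA, also known as Jhp0940) from Helicobacter pylori. The 975 bp insert was placed between the NotI and BamHI sites of the vector by restriction cloning, and both sites remain intact, so the insert can be excised or transferred. In bacteria the plasmid is maintained at high copy number and selected with ampicillin. The record does not list a mammalian selection marker, and no feature table is provided, so details of the origin of replication, polyadenylation signal and other backbone elements are not stated here.

The backbone supplies a 3xFLAG epitope fused to the N terminus of the insert, so CtkA is produced as an N-terminally 3xFLAG-tagged protein that can be detected or immunoprecipitated with anti-FLAG antibodies. The promoter is not given as a separate field, but the backbone name and the CMV-based sequencing primer point to a cytomegalovirus promoter, which typically gives strong constitutive transcription in transfected mammalian cells.

The associated publication describes this H. pylori proinflammatory protein as a cell-translocating serine/threonine kinase that up-regulates NF-kappaB. The construct is therefore suited to expressing the full-length bacterial kinase inside mammalian cells to examine its effects on host signalling, its localisation or its interaction partners. The "full" in the name suggests that it is the full-length version, possibly alongside other variants, although the record does not describe any related constructs.
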