Addgene plasmid #27433: CtkA_full_cmv-10
Depositing lab: SeWon Suh. Depositing organization: Seoul National University. Publication: Helicobacter pylori proinflammatory protein up-regulates NF-kappaB as a cell-translocating Ser/Thr kinase. Kim DJ, Park KS, Kim JH, Yang SH, Yoon JY, Han BG, Kim HS, Lee SJ, Jang JY, Kim KH, Kim MJ, Song JS, Kim HJ, Park CM, Lee SK, Lee BI, Suh SW. Proc Natl Acad Sci U S A. 2010 Dec 14;107(50):21418-23. doi: 10.1073/pnas.1010153107. Epub 2010 Nov 22. PubMed 21098302.
Backbone
  Vector backbone: p3X FLAG cmv-10
  Backbone size w/o insert (bp): 5000
  Vector type: Mammalian Expression
Growth in bacteria
  Bacterial resistance: Ampicillin, 100 μg/mL
  Growth temperature: 37°C
  Growth strain: DH5alpha
  Copy number: High Copy
Gene/Insert
  Gene/Insert name: Cell translocating kinas A (alt names: CtkA; Jhp0940)
  Species: H. pylori
  Insert size (bp): 975
  Entrez Gene: jhp0940
  Tag / fusion protein: 3xFLAG (N terminal on backbone)
  Cloning method: Restriction Enzyme; 5′ cloning site NotI (not destroyed); 3′ cloning site BamHI (not destroyed)
  Sequencing primers: 5′ cmv24
Terms and licenses: Academic/Nonprofit Terms; Industry Terms: Not Available to Industry
How to cite: CtkA_full_cmv-10 was a gift from SeWon Suh (Addgene plasmid # 27433 ; http://n2t.net/addgene:27433 ; RRID:Addgene_27433)
